>Addgene plasmid #129909 | pRDAX-120 N-Tag miRFP670[2] L20 FKBP EGFP | addgene full sequence | sequence record 265062 | Addgene NGS Result
GCCTGCCTCCAGGCCTCAATATTGGCCATTAGCCATATTATTCATTGGTTATATAGCATAAATCAATATT
GGCTATTGGCCATTGCATACGTTGTATCTATATCATAATATGTACATTTATATTGGCTCATGTCCAATAT
GACCGCCATGTTGGCATTGATTATTGACTAGTTATTAATAGTAATCAATTACGGGGTCATTAGTTCATAG
CCCATATATGGAGTTCCGCGTTACATAACTTACGGTAAATGGCCCGCCTGGCTGACCGCCCAACGACCCC
CGCCCATTGACGTCAATAATGACGTATGTTCCCATAGTAACGCCAATAGGGACTTTCCATTGACGTCAAT
GGGTGGAGTATTTACGGTAAACTGCCCACTTGGCAGTACATCAAGTGTATCATATGCCAAGTCCGCCCCC
TATTGACGTCAATGACGGTAAATGGCCCGCCTGGCATTATGCCCAGTACATGACCTTACGGGACTTTCCT
ACTTGGCAGTACATCTACGTATTAGTCATCGCTATTACCATGGTGATGCGGTTTTGGCAGTACACCAATG
GGCGTGGATAGCGGTTTGACTCACGGGGATTTCCAAGTCTCCACCCCATTGACGTCAATGGGAGTTTGTT
TTGGCACCAAAATCAACGGGACTTTCCAAAATGTCGTAATAACCCCGCCCCGTTGACGCAAATGGGCGGT
AGGCGTGTACGGTGGGAGGTCTATATAAGCAGAGCTCGTTTAGTGAACCGTCAGATCACTAGAAGCTTTA
TTGCGGTAGTTTATCACAGTTAAATTGCTAACGCAGTCAGTGCTTCTGACACAACAGTCTCGAACTTAAG
CTGCAGAAGTTGGTCGTGAGGCACTGGGCAGGTAAGTATCAAGGTTACAAGACAGGTTTAAGGAGACCAA
TAGAAACTGGGCTTGTCGAGACAGAGAAGACTCTTGCGTTTCTGATAGGCACCTATTGGTCTTACTGACA
TCCACTTTGCCTTTCTCTCCACAGGTGTCCACTCCCAGGCCACCATGGGCAGAGCGGGACCCAGTATCGA
CCTGTCTGGGACACTCGCACCAGCACTGGAGCGCATAAGAACTGCTGGATCACTGAGGGCCCTCTGTGAC
GACACAGTCTTGCTCTTTCAGCAATGTACGGGCTATGATCGAGTGATGGTGTACCGATTCGACGAACAGG
GTCATGGTCTGGTCTTTTCCGAGTGTCACGTGCCTGGCCTGGAGAGCTACTTTGGCAACCGCTATCCCTC
TTCTACCGTACCCCAGATGGCCAGGCAACTTTACGTCCGGCAACGGGTCAGAGTGCTGGTGGATGTGACC
TACCAGCCTGTGCCACTCGAACCTCGGCTGAGCCCACTCACTGGACGGGATCTGGACATGAGCGGCTGCT
TCCTGAGGTCCATGTCACCTTGCCATCTGCAGTTCTTGAAGGACATGGGCGTTCGAGCCACACTCGCAGT
CTCACTGGTTGTAGGCGGGAAACTGTGGGGTCTTGTGGTGTGTCACCACTACCTTCCCAGGTTCATCCGG
TTCGAGTTGAGAGCCATCTGCAAACGTTTGGCCGAGAGAATAGCCACCCGCATTACTGCTCTGGAATCCG
GGAGTCCTGGCGGTGGATCCGGAGGCTCTGGGAGCTCTGCCAGCGGTGGCAGCACCTCCGGAGTGCAGGT
GGAAACCATCTCCCCAGGAGACGGGCGCACCTTCCCCAAGCGCGGCCAGACCTGCGTGGTGCACTACACC
GGGATGCTTGAAGATGGAAAGAAATTTGATTCCTCCCGGGACAGAAACAAGCCCTTTAAGTTTATGCTAG
GCAAGCAGGAGGTGATCCGAGGCTGGGAAGAAGGGGTTGCCCAGATGAGTGTGGGTCAGAGAGCCAAACT
GACTATATCTCCAGATTATGCCTATGGTGCCACTGGGCACCCAGGCATCATCCCACCACATGCCACTCTC
GTCTTCGATGTGGAGCTTCTAAAACTGGAATAAGAATTCAGATCCGCCCCTCTCCCTCCCCCCCCCCTAA
CGTTACTGGCCGAAGCCGCTTGGAATAAGGCCGGTGTGCGTTTGTCTATATGTTATTTTCCACCATATTG
CCGTCTTTTGGCAATGTGAGGGCCCGGAAACCTGGCCCTGTCTTCTTGACGAGCATTCCTAGGGGTCTTT
CCCCTCTCGCCAAAGGAATGCAAGGTCTGTTGAATGTCGTGAAGGAAGCAGTTCCTCTGGTAGCTTCTTG
AAGACAAACAACGTCTGTAGCGACCCTTTGCAGGCAGCGGAACCCCCCACCTGGCGACAGGTGCCTCTGC
GGCCAAAAGCCACGTGTATAAGATACACCTGCAAAGGCGGCACAACCCCAGTGCCACGTTGTGAGTTGGA
TAGTTGTGGAAAGAGTCAAATGGCTCTCCTCAAGCGTATTCAACAAGGGGCTGAAGGATGCCCAGAAGGT
ACCCCATTGTATGGGATCTGATCTGGGGCCTCGGTACACATGCTTTACATGTGTTTAGTCGAGGTTAAAA
AAACGTCTAGGCCCCCCGAACCACGGGGACGTGGTTTTCCTTTGAAAAACACGATGATAATATGGCCACA
ACCATGGTGAGCAAGGGCGAGGAGCTGTTCACCGGGGTGGTGCCCATCCTGGTCGAGCTGGACGGCGACG
TAAACGGCCACAAGTTCAGCGTGTCCGGCGAGGGCGAGGGCGATGCCACCTACGGCAAGCTGACCCTGAA
GTTCATCTGCACCACCGGCAAGCTGCCCGTGCCCTGGCCCACCCTCGTGACCACCCTGACCTACGGCGTG
CAGTGCTTCAGCCGCTACCCCGACCACATGAAGCAGCACGACTTCTTCAAGTCCGCCATGCCCGAAGGCT
ACGTCCAGGAGCGCACCATCTTCTTCAAGGACGACGGCAACTACAAGACCCGCGCCGAGGTGAAGTTCGA
GGGCGACACCCTGGTGAACCGCATCGAGCTGAAGGGCATCGACTTCAAGGAGGACGGCAACATCCTGGGG
CACAAGCTGGAGTACAACTACAACAGCCACAACGTCTATATCATGGCCGACAAGCAGAAGAACGGCATCA
AGGTGAACTTCAAGATCCGCCACAACATCGAGGACGGCAGCGTGCAGCTCGCCGACCACTACCAGCAGAA
CACCCCCATCGGCGACGGCCCCGTGCTGCTGCCCGACAACCACTACCTGAGCACCCAGTCCGCCCTGAGC
AAAGACCCCAACGAGAAGCGCGATCACATGGTCCTGCTGGAGTTCGTGACCGCCGCCGGGATCACTCTCG
GCATGGACGAGCTGTACAAGTAAACCGGTGCTCGAGGTACCGATGAATAGCTAAGGTCGAGGCCGCAGGT
AAGTATCAAGGTTACAAGACAGGTTTAAGGAGACCAATAGAAACTGGGCTTGTCGAGACAGAGAAGACTC
TTGCGTTTCTGATAGGCACCTATTGGTCTTACTGACATCCACTTTGCCTTTCTCTCCACAGGTGTCGACA
ATCAACCTCTGGATTACAAAATTTGTGAAAGATTGACTGGTATTCTTAACTATGTTGCTCCTTTTACGCT
ATGTGGATACGCTGCTTTAATGCCTTTGTATCATGCTATTGCTTCCCGTATGGCTTTCATTTTCTCCTCC
TTGTATAAATCCTGGTTGCTGTCTCTTTATGAGGAGTTGTGGCCCGTTGTCAGGCAACGTGGCGTGGTGT
GCACTGTGTTTGCTGACGCAACCCCCACTGGTTGGGGCATTGCCACCACCTGTCAGCTCCTTTCCGGGAC
TTTCGCTTTCCCCCTCCCTATTGCCACGGCGGAACTCATCGCCGCCTGCCTTGCCCGCTGCTGGACAGGG
GCTCGGCTGTTGGGCACTGACAATTCCGTGGTGTTGTCGGGGAAGCTGACGTCCTTTCCATGGCTGCTCG
CCTGTGTTGCCACCTGGATTCTGCGCGGGACGTCCTTCTGCTACGTCCCTTCGGCCCTCAATCCAGCGGA
CCTTCCTTCCCGCGGCCTGCTGCCGGCTCTGCGGCCTCTTCCGCGTCTTCGCCTTCGCCCTCAGACGAGT
CGGATCTCCCTTTGGGCCGCCTCCCCGCCTGGAATTCGAGCTCGGTACGATCAGCCTCGACTGTGCCTTC
TAGTTGCCAGCCATCTGTTGTTTGCCCCTCCCCCGTGCCTTCCTTGACCCTGGAAGGTGCCACTCCCACT
GTCCTTTCCTAATAAAATGAGGAAATTGCATCGCATTGTCTGAGTAGGTGTCATTCTATTCTGGGGGGTG
GGGTGGGGCAGGACAGCAAGGGGGAGGATTGGGAAGACAATAGCCCAGCTTTTGTTCCCTTTAGTGAGGG
TTAATTGCGCGCTTGGCGTAATCATGGTCATAGCTGTTTCCTGTGTGAAATTGTTATCCGCTAATTCACT
CCTCAGGTGCAGGCTGCCTATCAGAAGGTGGTGGCTGGTGTGGCCAATGCCCTGGCTCACAAATACCACT
GAGATCTTTTTCCCTCTGCCAAAAATTATGGGGACATCATGAAGCCCCTTGAGCATCTGACTTCTGGCTA
ATAAAGGAAATTTATTTTCATTGCAATAGTGTGTTGGAATTTTTTGTGTCTCTCACTCGGAAGGACATAT
GGGAGGGCAAATCATTTAAAACATCAGAATGAGTATTTGGTTTAGAGTTTGGCAACATATGCCCATATGC
TGGCTGCCATGAACAAAGGTTGGCTATAAAGAGGTCATCAGTATATGAAACAGCCCCCTGCTGTCCATTC
CTTATTCCATAGAAAAGCCTTGACTTGAGGTTAGATTTTTTTTATATTTTGTTTTGTGTTATTTTTTTCT
TTAACATCCCTAAAATTTTCCTTACATGTTTTACTAGCCAGATTTTTCCTCCTCTCCTGACTACTCCCAG
TCATAGCTGTCCCTCTTCTCTTATGGAGATCGGCCGGCCGCCGGCGTCGACGCGCGCGGCCGCGGCGCGC
CGTTGCTGGCGTTTTTCCATAGGCTCCGCCCCCCTGACGAGCATCACAAAAATCGACGCTCAAGTCAGAG
GTGGCGAAACCCGACAGGACTATAAAGATACCAGGCGTTTCCCCCTGGAAGCTCCCTCGTGCGCTCTCCT
GTTCCGACCCTGCCGCTTACCGGATACCTGTCCGCCTTTCTCCCTTCGGGAAGCGTGGCGCTTTCTCATA
GCTCACGCTGTAGGTATCTCAGTTCGGTGTAGGTCGTTCGCTCCAAGCTGGGCTGTGTGCACGAACCCCC
CGTTCAGCCCGACCGCTGCGCCTTATCCGGTAACTATCGTCTTGAGTCCAACCCGGTAAGACACGACTTA
TCGCCACTGGCAGCAGCCACTGGTAACAGGATTAGCAGAGCGAGGTATGTAGGCGGTGCTACAGAGTTCT
TGAAGTGGTGGCCTAACTACGGCTACACTAGAAGAACAGTATTTGGTATCTGCGCTCTGCTGAAGCCAGT
TACCTTCGGAAAAAGAGTTGGTAGCTCTTGATCCGGCAAACAAACCACCGCTGGTAGCGGTGGTTTTTTT
GTTTGCAAGCAGCAGATTACGCGCAGAAAAAAAGGATCTCAAGAAGATCCTTTGATCTTTTCTACGGGGT
CTGACGCTCAGTGGAACGAAAACTCACGTTAAGGGATTTTGGTCATGAGATTATCAAAAAGGATCTTCAC
CTAGATCCTTTTAAATTAAAAATGAAGTTTTAAATCAATCTAAAGTATATATGAGTAAACTTGGTCTGAC
AGTTACCAATGCTTAATCAGTGAGGCACCTATCTCAGCGATCTGTCTATTTCGTTCATCCATAGTTGCCT
GACTCCCCGTCGTGTAGATAACTACGATACGGGAGGGCTTACCATCTGGCCCCAGTGCTGCAATGATACC
GCGAGACCCACGCTCACCGGCTCCAGATTTATCAGCAATAAACCAGCCAGCCGGAAGGGCCGAGCGCAGA
AGTGGTCCTGCAACTTTATCCGCCTCCATCCAGTCTATTAATTGTTGCCGGGAAGCTAGAGTAAGTAGTT
CGCCAGTTAATAGTTTGCGCAACGTTGTTGCCATTGCTACAGGCATCGTGGTGTCACGCTCGTCGTTTGG
TATGGCTTCATTCAGCTCCGGTTCCCAACGATCAAGGCGAGTTACATGATCCCCCATGTTGTGCAAAAAA
GCGGTTAGCTCCTTCGGTCCTCCGATCGTTGTCAGAAGTAAGTTGGCCGCAGTGTTATCACTCATGGTTA
TGGCAGCACTGCATAATTCTCTTACTGTCATGCCATCCGTAAGATGCTTTTCTGTGACTGGTGAGTACTC
AACCAAGTCATTCTGAGAATAGTGTATGCGGCGACCGAGTTGCTCTTGCCCGGCGTCAATACGGGATAAT
ACCGCGCCACATAGCAGAACTTTAAAAGTGCTCATCATTGGAAAACGTTCTTCGGGGCGAAAACTCTCAA
GGATCTTACCGCTGTTGAGATCCAGTTCGATGTAACCCACTCGTGCACCCAACTGATCTTCAGCATCTTT
TACTTTCACCAGCGTTTCTGGGTGAGCAAAAACAGGAAGGCAAAATGCCGCAAAAAAGGGAATAAGGGCG
ACACGGAAATGTTGAATACTCATACTCTTCCTTTTTCAATATTATTGAAGCATTTATCAGGGTTATTGTC
TCATGAGCGGATACATATTTGAATGTATTTAGAAAAATAAACAAATAGGGGTTCCGCGCACATTTCCCCG
AAAAGTGCCACCTGACGTCTAAGAAACCATTATTATCATGACATTAACCTATAAAAATAGGCGTATCACG
AGGCCCTTTCGTCTACGCGCGCGCCGGCGGCGCGCCGTCGACGGCCGGCCGCGGCCGC
Features (pLannotate 1.2.2; 17 found; start..end, strand, type, name):
    155..532     +  enhancer       CMV enhancer: human cytomegalovirus immediate early enhancer
    534..733     +  promoter       CMV promoter: human cytomegalovirus (CMV) immediate early promoter
    872..1004    +  intron         chimeric intron: chimera between introns from human β-globin and immunoglobulin heavy chain genes
   1031..1609    +  CDS            emiRFP670 (fragment): emiRFP670 is a basic (constitutively fluorescent) near ir fluorescent protein published in 2020, derived from Rhodopseudomonas palustris. It has low acid sensitivity. It requires the cofactor biliverdin for fluorescence.
   1670..1990    +  CDS            DmrB: F36V mutant of FK506-binding protein FKBP12 binds synthetic ligands that do not bind wild-type FKBP
   2007..2593    +  misc_feature   IRES2: internal ribosome entry site (IRES) of the encephalomyocarditis virus (EMCV)
   2594..3313    +  CDS            EGFP: the original enhanced GFP (Yang et al., 1996) mammalian codon-optimized
   3359..3491    +  intron         chimeric intron: chimera between introns from human β-globin and immunoglobulin heavy chain genes
   3500..4088    +  misc_feature   WPRE: woodchuck hepatitis virus posttranscriptional regulatory element
   4092..4108    +  misc_feature   MCS (fragment): pUC18/19 multiple cloning site
   4121..4232    +  polyA_signal   bGH poly(A) signal: bovine growth hormone polyadenylation signal
   4328..4346    -  promoter       T3 promoter: promoter for bacteriophage T3 RNA polymerase
   4405..4479    +  CDS            HBB (fragment): HBB_PONPY - Experimental evidence at transcript level: Swiss-Prot protein existence level 2. Involved in oxygen transport from the lung to the various peripheral tissues. From Pongo pygmaeus (Bornean orangutan).
   4550..4605    +  polyA_signal   β-globin poly(A) signal: rabbit β-globin polyadenylation signal (Gil and Proudfoot, 1987)
   4984..5572    -  rep_origin     ori: high-copy-number ColE1/pMB1/pBR322/pUC origin of replication
   5743..6603    -  CDS            AmpR: β-lactamase; bla; confers resistance to ampicillin, carbenicillin, and related antibiotics
   6604..6708    -  promoter       AmpR promoter: bla
