[The description below was written by a language model from this plasmid's Addgene catalogue record and pLannotate feature annotations shown in this document.]
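Description:
pRDAX-120 N-Tag miRFP670[2] L20 FKBP EGFP is a custom-built mammalian expression plasmid of about 6.8 kb, designed as an assay vector for detecting protein–protein interactions by bimolecular or trimolecular fluorescence complementation (BiFC/TriFC). It is maintained in E. coli through a high-copy ColE1/pUC-type origin and selected with ampicillin via the β-lactamase gene and its native promoter.

Expression in mammalian cells is driven by the CMV immediate-early enhancer and promoter, followed by a chimeric β-globin/immunoglobulin intron that promotes efficient processing of the transcript. The first open reading frame begins with a partial near-infrared fluorescent protein sequence, annotated as a fragment of emiRFP670. This corresponds to the split miRFP670 fragment "[2]" in the plasmid name, placed as an N-terminal tag. A short gap in the annotation, presumably the L20 linker named in the title, separates it from the FKBP coding sequence. The catalogue lists the insert as mouse FKBP, whereas the automated annotation matches it to the F36V FKBP12 variant (DmrB), so the exact variant should be checked against the sequence. On its own the fragment should be non-fluorescent. Signal is expected only when an interaction partner carrying the complementary fragment brings the halves together, and miRFP670-type proteins need biliverdin as a cofactor.

Downstream, an EMCV IRES allows cap-independent translation of EGFP from the same transcript, which marks transfected cells and can serve as an expression reference. A second chimeric intron, a WPRE and the bGH polyadenylation signal complete the cassette. A rabbit β-globin poly(A) signal and a T3 promoter lie further downstream in the backbone. FKBP's well-known ligand-dependent binding behaviour suggests a use as a control or benchmark partner, although the record does not say so.
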