Addgene plasmid #129909: pRDAX-120 N-Tag miRFP670[2] L20 FKBP EGFP
Purpose: PPI (BiFC/TriFC) assay vector
Depositing lab: Gary Lewin. Depositing organization: Max-Delbrueck-Centrum fuer Molekulare Medizin (MDC).
Backbone
  Vector backbone: custom built
  Vector type: Mammalian Expression
Growth in bacteria
  Bacterial resistance: Ampicillin, 100 μg/mL
  Growth temperature: 37°C
  Growth strain: DH5alpha
  Copy number: High Copy
Gene/Insert
  Gene/Insert name: FKBP
  Species: M. musculus (mouse)
  Cloning method: Restriction Enzyme; 5′ cloning site unknown (unknown if destroyed); 3′ cloning site unknown (unknown if destroyed)
Terms and licenses: Academic/Nonprofit Terms; Industry Terms: Not Available to Industry
How to cite: pRDAX-120 N-Tag miRFP670[2] L20 FKBP EGFP was a gift from Gary Lewin (Addgene plasmid # 129909 ; http://n2t.net/addgene:129909 ; RRID:Addgene_129909)
